>Addgene plasmid #104831 | pCDH-EF1a-extGluc-mKate-NGFR | addgene full sequence | sequence record 257596 | Addgene NGS Result
GGAATTGGTTTAACATAACAAATTGGCTGTGGTATATAAAATTATTCATAATGATAGTAGGAGGCTTGGT
AGGTTTAAGAATAGTTTTTGCTGTACTTTCTATAGTGAATAGAGTTAGGCAGGGATATTCACCATTATCG
TTTCAGACCCACCTCCCAACCCCGAGGGGACCCGACAGGCCCGAAGGAATAGAAGAAGAAGGTGGAGAGA
GAGACAGAGACAGATCCATTCGATTAGTGAACGGATCTCGACGGTATCGGTTAACTTTTAAAAGAAAAGG
GGGGATTGGGGGGTACAGTGCAGGGGAAAGAATAGTAGACATAATAGCAACAGACATACAAACTAAAGAA
TTACAAAAACAAATTACAAAATTCAAAATTTTATCGATACTAGTGGATCTGCGATCGCTCCGGTGCCCGT
CAGTGGGCAGAGCGCACATCGCCCACAGTCCCCGAGAAGTTGGGGGGAGGGGTCGGCAATTGAACGGGTG
CCTAGAGAAGGTGGCGCGGGGTAAACTGGGAAAGTGATGTCGTGTACTGGCTCCGCCTTTTTCCCGAGGG
TGGGGGAGAACCGTATATAAGTGCAGTAGTCGCCGTGAACGTTCTTTTTCGCAACGGGTTTGCCGCCAGA
ACACAGCTGAAGCTTCGAGGGGCTCGCATCTCTCCTTCACGCGCCCGCCGCCCTACCTGAGGCCGCCATC
CACGCCGGTTGAGTCGCGTTCTGCCGCCTCCCGCCTGTGGTGCCTCCTGAACTGCGTCCGCCGTCTAGGT
AAGTTTAAAGCTCAGGTCGAGACCGGGCCTTTGTCCGGCGCTCCCTTGGAGCCTACCTAGACTCAGCCGG
CTCTCCACGCTTTGCCTGACCCTGCTTGCTCAACTCTACGTCTTTGTTTCGTTTTCTGTTCTGCGCCGTT
ACAGATCCAAGCTGTGACCGGCGCCTACTCTAGAGCTAGCGAATTCGCCACCATGGCTCTCCCAGTGACT
GCCCTACTGCTTCCCCTAGCGCTTCTCCTGCATGCCAAGCCCACCGAGAACAACGAAGACTTCAACATCG
TGGCCGTGGCCAGCAACTTCGCGACCACGGATCTCGATGCTGACCGCGGGAAGTTGCCCGGCAAGAAGCT
GCCGCTGGAGGTGCTCAAAGAGATGGAAGCCAATGCCCGGAAAGCTGGCTGCACCAGGGGCTGTCTGATC
TGCCTGTCCCACATCAAGTGCACGCCCAAGATGAAGAAGTTCATCCCAGGACGCTGCCACACCTACGAAG
GCGACAAAGAGTCCGCACAGGGCGGCATAGGCGAGGCGATCGTGGACATTCCTGAGATTCCTGGGTTCAA
GGACTTGGAGCCAATGGAGCAGTTCATCGCACAGGTCGATCTGTGTGTGGACTGCACAACTGGCTGCCTC
AAAGGGCTTGCCAACGTGCAGTGTTCTGACCTGCTCAAGAAGTGGCTGCCGCAACGCTGTGCGACCTTTG
CCAGCAAGATCCAGGGCCAGGTGGACAAGATCAAGGGGGCCGGTGGTGACTTAGCGGCCGCACCCACCAC
GACGCCAGCGCCGCGACCACCAACCCCGGCGCCCACGATCGCGTCGCAGCCCCTATCCCTGCGCCCAGAG
GCGTGCCGGCCAGCGGCGGGGGGCGCAGTGCACACGAGGGGGCTGGACTTCGCCTGTGATATCTACATCT
GGGCGCCCCTGGCCGGGACTTGTGGGGTCCTTCTCCTGTCACTGGTTATCACCCTTTACTGCAACCACAG
GCGGATTCAAGGATCCGCGGCCGCTGAGGGCAGAGGAAGTCTTCTAACATGCGGTGACGTGGAGGAGAAT
CCCGGCCCTATGCATATGGTGAGCGAGCTGATTAAGGAGAACATGCACATGAAGCTGTACATGGAGGGCA
CCGTGAACAACCACCACTTCAAGTGCACATCCGAGGGCGAAGGCAAGCCCTACGAGGGCACCCAGACCAT
GAGAATCAAGGCGGTCGAGGGCGGCCCTCTCCCCTTCGCCTTCGACATCCTGGCTACCAGCTTCATGTAC
GGCAGCAAAACCTTCATCAACCACACCCAGGGCATCCCCGACTTCTTTAAGCAGTCCTTCCCCGAGGGCT
TCACATGGGAGAGAGTCACCACATACGAAGACGGGGGCGTGCTGACCGCTACCCAGGACACCAGCCTCCA
GGACGGCTGCCTCATCTACAACGTCAAGATCAGAGGGGTGAACTTCCCATCCAACGGCCCTGTGATGCAG
AAGAAAACACTCGGCTGGGAGGCCTCCACCGAGACCCTGTACCCCGCTGACGGCGGCCTGGAAGGCAGAG
CCGACATGGCCCTGAAGCTCGTGGGCGGGGGCCACCTGATCTGCAACTTGAAGACCACATACAGATCCAA
GAAACCCGCTAAGAACCTCAAGATGCCCGGCGTCTACTATGTGGACAGAAGACTGGAAAGAATCAAGGAG
GCCGACAAAGAGACCTACGTCGAGCAGCACGAGGTGGCTGTGGCCAGATACTGCGACCTCCCTAGCAAAC
TGGGGCACAGACTCGAGGAGGGCAGAGGAAGTCTTCTAACATGCGGTGACGTGGAGGAGAATCCCGGCCC
TTCCGGAATGGGGGCAGGTGCCACCGGCCGCGCCATGGACGGGCCGCGCCTGCTGCTGTTGCTGCTTCTG
GGGGTGTCCCTTGGAGGTGCCAAGGAGGCATGCCCCACAGGCCTGTACACACACAGCGGTGAGTGCTGCA
AAGCCTGCAACCTGGGCGAGGGTGTGGCCCAGCCTTGTGGAGCCAACCAGACCGTGTGTGAGCCCTGCCT
GGACAGCGTGACGTTCTCCGACGTGGTGAGCGCGACCGAGCCGTGCAAGCCGTGCACCGAGTGCGTGGGG
CTCCAGAGCATGTCGGCGCCGTGCGTGGAGGCCGACGACGCCGTGTGCCGCTGCGCCTACGGCTACTACC
AGGATGAGACGACTGGGCGCTGCGAGGCGTGCCGCGTGTGCGAGGCGGGCTCGGGCCTCGTGTTCTCCTG
CCAGGACAAGCAGAACACCGTGTGCGAGGAGTGCCCCGACGGCACGTATTCCGACGAGGCCAACCACGTG
GACCCGTGCCTGCCCTGCACCGTGTGCGAGGACACCGAGCGCCAGCTCCGCGAGTGCACACGCTGGGCCG
ACGCCGAGTGCGAGGAGATCCCTGGCCGTTGGATTACACGGTCCACACCCCCAGAGGGCTCGGACAGCAC
AGCCCCCAGCACCCAGGAGCCTGAGGCACCTCCAGAACAAGACCTCATAGCCAGCACGGTGGCAGGTGTG
GTGACCACAGTGATGGGCAGCTCCCAGCCCGTGGTGACCCGAGGCACCACCGACAACCTCATCCCTGTCT
ATTGCTCCATCCTGGCTGCTGTGGTTGTGGGCCTTGTGGCCTACATAGCCTTCAAGAGGTGGAACTGAAG
CTGAATCTAAGTCGACAATCAACCTCTGGATTACAAAATTTGTGAAAGATTGACTGGTATTCTTAACTAT
GTTGCTCCTTTTACGCTATGTGGATACGCTGCTTTAATGCCTTTGTATCATGCTATTGCTTCCCGTATGG
CTTTCATTTTCTCCTCCTTGTATAAATCCTGGTTGCTGTCTCTTTATGAGGAGTTGTGGCCCGTTGTCAG
GCAACGTGGCGTGGTGTGCACTGTGTTTGCTGACGCAACCCCCACTGGTTGGGGCATTGCCACCACCTGT
CAGCTCCTTTCCGGGACTTTCGCTTTCCCCCTCCCTATTGCCACGGCGGAACTCATCGCCGCCTGCCTTG
CCCGCTGCTGGACAGGGGCTCGGCTGTTGGGCACTGACAATTCCGTGGTGTTGTCGGGGAAATCATCGTC
CTTTCCTTGGCTGCTCGCCTGTGTTGCCACCTGGATTCTGCGCGGGACGTCCTTCTGCTACGTCCCTTCG
GCCCTCAATCCAGCGGACCTTCCTTCCCGCGGCCTGCTGCCGGCTCTGCGGCCTCTTCCGCGTCTTCGCC
TTCGCCCTCAGACGAGTCGGATCTCCCTTTGGGCCGCCTCCCCGCCTGGTACCTTTAAGACCAATGACTT
ACAAGGCAGCTGTAGATCTTAGCCACTTTTTAAAAGAAAAGGGGGGACTGGAAGGGCTAATTCACTCCCA
ACGAAGATAAGATCTGCTTTTTGCTTGTACTGGGTCTCTCTGGTTAGACCAGATCTGAGCCTGGGAGCTC
TCTGGCTAACTAGGGAACCCACTGCTTAAGCCTCAATAAAGCTTGCCTTGAGTGCTTCAAGTAGTGTGTG
CCCGTCTGTTGTGTGACTCTGGTAACTAGAGATCCCTCAGACCCTTTTAGTCAGTGTGGAAAATCTCTAG
CAGTAGTAGTTCATGTCATCTTATTATTCAGTATTTATAACTTGCAAAGAAATGAATATCAGAGAGTGAG
AGGAACTTGTTTATTGCAGCTTATAATGGTTACAAATAAAGCAATAGCATCACAAATTTCACAAATAAAG
CATTTTTTTCACTGCATTCTAGTTGTGGTTTGTCCAAACTCATCAATGTATCTTATCATGTCTGGCTCTA
GCTATCCCGCCCCTAACTCCGCCCATCCCGCCCCTAACTCCGCCCAGTTCCGCCCATTCTCCGCCCCATG
GCTGACTAATTTTTTTTATTTATGCAGAGGCCGAGGCCGCCTCGGCCTCTGAGCTATTCCAGAAGTAGTG
AGGAGGCTTTTTTGGAGGCCTAGACTTTTGCAGAGACCAAATTCGTAATCATGTCATAGCTGTTTCCTGT
GTGAAATTGTTATCCGCTCACAATTCCACACAACATACGAGCCGGAAGCATAAAGTGTAAAGCCTGGGGT
GCCTAATGAGTGAGCTAACTCACATTAATTGCGTTGCGCTCACTGCCCGCTTTCCAGTCGGGAAACCTGT
CGTGCCAGCTGCATTAATGAATCGGCCAACGCGCGGGGAGAGGCGGTTTGCGTATTGGGCGCTCTTCCGC
TTCCTCGCTCACTGACTCGCTGCGCTCGGTCGTTCGGCTGCGGCGAGCGGTATCAGCTCACTCAAAGGCG
GTAATACGGTTATCCACAGAATCAGGGGATAACGCAGGAAAGAACATGTGAGCAAAAGGCCAGCAAAAGG
CCAGGAACCGTAAAAAGGCCGCGTTGCTGGCGTTTTTCCATAGGCTCCGCCCCCCTGACGAGCATCACAA
AAATCGACGCTCAAGTCAGAGGTGGCGAAACCCGACAGGACTATAAAGATACCAGGCGTTTCCCCCTGGA
AGCTCCCTCGTGCGCTCTCCTGTTCCGACCCTGCCGCTTACCGGATACCTGTCCGCCTTTCTCCCTTCGG
GAAGCGTGGCGCTTTCTCATAGCTCACGCTGTAGGTATCTCAGTTCGGTGTAGGTCGTTCGCTCCAAGCT
GGGCTGTGTGCACGAACCCCCCGTTCAGCCCGACCGCTGCGCCTTATCCGGTAACTATCGTCTTGAGTCC
AACCCGGTAAGACACGACTTATCGCCACTGGCAGCAGCCACTGGTAACAGGATTAGCAGAGCGAGGTATG
TAGGCGGTGCTACAGAGTTCTTGAAGTGGTGGCCTAACTACGGCTACACTAGAAGAACAGTATTTGGTAT
CTGCGCTCTGCTGAAGCCAGTTACCTTCGGAAAAAGAGTTGGTAGCTCTTGATCCGGCAAACAAACCACC
GCTGGTAGCGGTGGTTTTTTTGTTTGCAAGCAGCAGATTACGCGCAGAAAAAAAGGATCTCAAGAAGATC
CTTTGATCTTTTCTACGGGGTCTGACGCTCAGTGGAACGAAAACTCACGTTAAGGGATTTTGGTCATGAG
ATTATCAAAAAGGATCTTCACCTAGATCCTTTTAAATTAAAAATGAAGTTTTAAATCAATCTAAAGTATA
TATGAGTAAACTTGGTCTGACAGTTACCAATGCTTAATCAGTGAGGCACCTATCTCAGCGATCTGTCTAT
TTCGTTCATCCATAGTTGCCTGACTCCCCGTCGTGTAGATAACTACGATACGGGAGGGCTTACCATCTGG
CCCCAGTGCTGCAATGATACCGCGAGACCCACGCTCACCGGCTCCAGATTTATCAGCAATAAACCAGCCA
GCCGGAAGGGCCGAGCGCAGAAGTGGTCCTGCAACTTTATCCGCCTCCATCCAGTCTATTAATTGTTGCC
GGGAAGCTAGAGTAAGTAGTTCGCCAGTTAATAGTTTGCGCAACGTTGTTGCCATTGCTACAGGCATCGT
GGTGTCACGCTCGTCGTTTGGTATGGCTTCATTCAGCTCCGGTTCCCAACGATCAAGGCGAGTTACATGA
TCCCCCATGTTGTGCAAAAAAGCGGTTAGCTCCTTCGGTCCTCCGATCGTTGTCAGAAGTAAGTTGGCCG
CAGTGTTATCACTCATGGTTATGGCAGCACTGCATAATTCTCTTACTGTCATGCCATCCGTAAGATGCTT
TTCTGTGACTGGTGAGTACTCAACCAAGTCATTCTGAGAATAGTGTATGCGGCGACCGAGTTGCTCTTGC
CCGGCGTCAATACGGGATAATACCGCGCCACATAGCAGAACTTTAAAAGTGCTCATCATTGGAAAACGTT
CTTCGGGGCGAAAACTCTCAAGGATCTTACCGCTGTTGAGATCCAGTTCGATGTAACCCACTCGTGCACC
CAACTGATCTTCAGCATCTTTTACTTTCACCAGCGTTTCTGGGTGAGCAAAAACAGGAAGGCAAAATGCC
GCAAAAAAGGGAATAAGGGCGACACGGAAATGTTGAATACTCATACTCTTCCTTTTTCAATATTATTGAA
GCATTTATCAGGGTTATTGTCTCATGAGCGGATACATATTTGAATGTATTTAGAAAAATAAACAAATAGG
GGTTCCGCGCACATTTCCCCGAAAAGTGCCACCTGACGTCTAAGAAACCATTATTATCATGACATTAACC
TATAAAAATAGGCGTATCACGAGGCCCTTTCGTCTCGCGCGTTTCGGTGATGACGGTGAAAACCTCTGAC
ACATGCAGCTCCCGGAGACGGTCACAGCTTGTCTGTAAGCGGATGCCGGGAGCAGACAAGCCCGTCAGGG
CGCGTCAGCGGGTGTTGGCGGGTGTCGGGGCTGGCTTAACTATGCGGCATCAGAGCAGATTGTACTGAGA
GTGCACCATATGCGGTGTGAAATACCGCACAGATGCGTAAGGAGAAAATACCGCATCAGGCGCCATTCGC
CATTCAGGCTGCGCAACTGTTGGGAAGGGCGATCGGTGCGGGCCTCTTCGCTATTACGCCAGCTGGCGAA
AGGGGGATGTGCTGCAAGGCGATTAAGTTGGGTAACGCCAGGGTTTTCCCAGTCACGACGTTGTAAAACG
ACGGCCAGTGCCAAGCTGACGCGTGTAGTCTTATGCAATACTCTTGTAGTCTTGCAACATGGTAACGATG
AGTTAGCAACATGCCTTACAAGGAGAGAAAAAGCACCGTGCATGCCGATTGGTGGAAGTAAGGTGGTACG
ATCGTGCCTTATTAGGAAGGCAACAGACGGGTCTGACATGGATTGGACGAACCACTGAATTGCCGCATTG
CAGAGATATTGTATTTAAGTGCCTAGCTCGATACATAAACGGGTCTCTCTGGTTAGACCAGATCTGAGCC
TGGGAGCTCTCTGGCTAACTAGGGAACCCACTGCTTAAGCCTCAATAAAGCTTGCCTTGAGTGCTTCAAG
TAGTGTGTGCCCGTCTGTTGTGTGACTCTGGTAACTAGAGATCCCTCAGACCCTTTTAGTCAGTGTGGAA
AATCTCTAGCAGTGGCGCCCGAACAGGGACTTGAAAGCGAAAGGGAAACCAGAGGAGCTCTCTCGACGCA
GGACTCGGCTTGCTGAAGCGCGCACGGCAAGAGGCGAGGGGCGGCGACTGGTGAGTACGCCAAAAATTTT
GACTAGCGGAGGCTAGAAGGAGAGAGATGGGTGCGAGAGCGTCAGTATTAAGCGGGGGAGAATTAGATCG
CGATGGGAAAAAATTCGGTTAAGGCCAGGGGGAAAGAAAAAATATAAATTAAAACATATAGTATGGGCAA
GCAGGGAGCTAGAACGATTCGCAGTTAATCCTGGCCTGTTAGAAACATCAGAAGGCTGTAGACAAATACT
GGGACAGCTACAACCATCCCTTCAGACAGGATCAGAAGAACTTAGATCATTATATAATACAGTAGCAACC
CTCTATTGTGTGCATCAAAGGATAGAGATAAAAGACACCAAGGAAGCTTTAGACAAGATAGAGGAAGAGC
AAAACAAAAGTAAGACCACCGCACAGCAAGCGGCCACTGATCTTCAGACCTGGAGGAGGAGATATGAGGG
ACAATTGGAGAAGTGAATTATATAAATATAAAGTAGTAAAAATTGAACCATTAGGAGTAGCACCCACCAA
GGCAAAGAGAAGAGTGGTGCAGAGAGAAAAAAGAGCAGTGGGAATAGGAGCTTTGTTCCTTGGGTTCTTG
GGAGCAGCAGGAAGCACTATGGGCGCAGCGTCAATGACGCTGACGGTACAGGCCAGACAATTATTGTCTG
GTATAGTGCAGCAGCAGAACAATTTGCTGAGGGCTATTGAGGCGCAACAGCATCTGTTGCAACTCACAGT
CTGGGGCATCAAGCAGCTCCAGGCAAGAATCCTGGCTGTGGAAAGATACCTAAAGGATCAACAGCTCCTG
GGGATTTGGGGTTGCTCTGGAAAACTCATTTGCACCACTGCTGTGCCTTGGAATGCTAGTTGGAGTAATA
AATCTCTGGAACAGATTTGGAATCACACGACCTGGATGGAGTGGGACAGAGAAATTAACAATTACACAAG
CTTAATACACTCCTTAATTGAAGAATCGCAAAACCAGCAAGAAAAGAATGAACAAGAATTATTGGAATTA
GATAAATGGGCAAGTTTGT
Features (pLannotate 1.2.2; 28 found; start..end, strand, type, name):
    147..247     +  CDS            Rev (fragment): human immunodeficiency virus 1 (HIV-1) Rev protein; rev; enhances nuclear export of unspliced and incompletely spliced viral mRNAs
    266..382     +  misc_feature   cPPT/CTS: central polypurine tract and central termination sequence of HIV-1
    425..636     +  promoter       EF-1α core promoter: core promoter for human elongation factor EF-1α
    649..917     +  LTR            5' LTR (truncated): truncated 5' long terminal repeat (LTR) from human T-cell leukemia virus (HTLV) type 1
   1014..1521    +  CDS            hGLuc (fragment): secreted Gaussia luciferase human codon-optimized
   1521..1751    +  CDS            CD8A (fragment): CD8A_HUMAN - Also known as MAL. Experimental evidence at protein level: Swiss-Prot protein existence level 1. Integral membrane glycoprotein that plays an essential role in the immune response and serves multiple functions in responses against both external and internal offenses. In T-cells, functions primarily as a coreceptor for MHC class I molecule:peptide complex. The antigens presented by class I peptides are derived from cytosolic proteins while class II derived from extracellular proteins. Interacts simultaneously with the T-cell receptor (TCR) and the MHC class I proteins presented by
   1836..2531    +  CDS            mKate2: mKate2 is a basic (constitutively fluorescent) red fluorescent protein published in 2009, derived from Entacmaea quadricolor. It is reported to be a rapidly-maturing monomer with moderate acid sensitivity.
   2598..3425    +  CDS            NGFR (fragment): TNR16_HUMAN - Also known as TNFRSF16. Experimental evidence at protein level: Swiss-Prot protein existence level 1. Low affinity receptor which can bind to NGF, BDNF, NTF3, and NTF4. Forms a heterodimeric receptor with SORCS2 that binds the precursor forms of NGF, BDNF and NTF3 with high affinity, and has much lower affinity for mature NGF and BDNF (PubMed:24908487). Plays an important role in differentiation and survival of specific neuronal populations during development (By similarity). Can mediate cell survival as well as cell death of neural cells. Plays a role in the inactivation of RHOA
   3447..4035    +  misc_feature   WPRE: woodchuck hepatitis virus posttranscriptional regulatory element
   4030..4137    +  CDS            nef (fragment): NEF_SIVS4 - Experimental evidence at protein level: Swiss-Prot protein existence level 1. Interferes with TCR signaling from the cell membrane. Interacts with CD247/TCRZ (TCR zeta chain) and exert potent down- regulation of cell surface TCR/CD3 complexes. From Simian immunodeficiency virus (isolate F236/smH4) (SIV-sm) (Simian immunodeficiency virus sooty mangabey monkey).
   4162..4342    +  LTR            5' LTR (truncated): truncated 5' long terminal repeat (LTR) from HIV-1
   4414..4535    +  polyA_signal   SV40 poly(A) signal: SV40 polyadenylation signal
   4575..4710    +  rep_origin     SV40 ori: SV40 origin of replication
   4767..4783    -  protein_bind   lac operator: The lac repressor binds to the lac operator to inhibit transcription in E. coli. This inhibition can be relieved by adding lactose or isopropyl-β-D-thiogalactopyranoside (IPTG). lac repressor encoded by lacI
   4791..4821    -  promoter       lac promoter: promoter for the E. coli lac operon
   4836..4857    -  protein_bind   CAP binding site: CAP binding activates transcription in the presence of cAMP. E. coli catabolite activator protein
   4870..4962    -  CDS            lacI (fragment): lac repressor; lacI; The lac repressor binds to the lac operator to inhibit transcription in E. coli. This inhibition can be relieved by adding lactose or isopropyl-β-D-thiogalactopyranoside (IPTG).
   5145..5733    -  rep_origin     ori: high-copy-number ColE1/pMB1/pBR322/pUC origin of replication
   5904..6764    -  CDS            AmpR: β-lactamase; bla; confers resistance to ampicillin, carbenicillin, and related antibiotics
   6765..6869    -  promoter       AmpR promoter: bla
   6964..6999    +  CDS            rop (fragment): Rop protein, which maintains plasmids at low copy number; rop
   7101..7200    +  misc_feature   bom (fragment): basis of mobility region from pBR322
   7206..7360    -  CDS            lacZα (fragment): LacZα fragment of β-galactosidase; lacZ fragment
   7374..7600    +  promoter       RSV promoter: Rous sarcoma virus enhancer/promoter
   7601..7781    +  LTR            5' LTR (truncated): truncated 5' long terminal repeat (LTR) from HIV-1
   7828..7953    +  misc_feature   HIV-1 Ψ: packaging signal of human immunodeficiency virus type 1
   7937..8275    +  CDS            HIV-1 gag (fragment): gag protein from human immunodeficiency virus 1; gag
   8446..8679    +  misc_feature   RRE: The Rev response element (RRE) of HIV-1 allows for Rev-dependent mRNA export from the nucleus to the cytoplasm.
