[The description below was written by a language model from this plasmid's Addgene catalogue record and pLannotate feature annotations shown in this document.]
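Description:
pCDH-EF1a-extGluc-mKate-NGFR is a lentiviral mammalian expression vector built on the System Biosciences pCDH-EF1a-MCS-T2A-copGFP backbone. The catalogue lists a total size of 8,887 bp, while the sequenced record is 8,909 nt. It is propagated in E. coli as a high-copy plasmid through a ColE1/pUC-type origin and selected with ampicillin (AmpR). The transfer cassette has a third-generation layout. An RSV promoter fused to a truncated HIV-1 5' LTR drives genomic RNA production in packaging cells. It is followed by the Ψ packaging signal with a gag fragment, the RRE for Rev-dependent nuclear export, and the cPPT/CTS element that aids nuclear import of the reverse-transcribed genome. A truncated 3' LTR, an SV40 poly(A) signal and an SV40 origin lie downstream. The short rev, nef, lacI, rop and lacZα fragments in the feature table are backbone remnants rather than functional genes.

The payload is driven by the EF-1α core promoter joined to an HTLV-1 LTR segment, a common composite that gives strong constitutive expression in mammalian cells. Three coding regions follow in the same orientation. The first is human codon-optimised Gaussia luciferase fused directly to a CD8A fragment, which presumably tethers the normally secreted enzyme to the cell membrane ("extGluc"). Next come the red fluorescent protein mKate2 and then a fragment of the human low-affinity NGF receptor (NGFR). Short unannotated gaps separate these regions. The parent backbone carries a T2A, but the record does not state what the linkers are. A WPRE after the cassette enhances transcript expression. According to the record, the luciferase supports in vivo bioluminescence imaging, while mKate and NGFR serve as markers for fluorescent detection of transduced cells. The associated publication concerns acute lymphoblastic leukemia cells.
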