Addgene plasmid #104831: pCDH-EF1a-extGluc-mKate-NGFR
Purpose: extGluc luciferase for invivo Imaging, mKate and NGFR for flourescent detection
Depositing lab: Irmela Jeremias. Depositing organization: Helmholtz Munich. Publication: Characterization of Rare, Dormant, and Therapy-Resistant Cells in Acute Lymphoblastic Leukemia. Ebinger S, Ozdemir EZ, Ziegenhain C, Tiedt S, Castro Alves C, Grunert M, Dworzak M, Lutz C, Turati VA, Enver T, Horny HP, Sotlar K, Parekh S, Spiekermann K, Hiddemann W, Schepers A, Polzer B, Kirsch S, Hoffmann M, Knapp B, Hasenauer J, Pfeifer H, Panzer-Grumayer R, Enard W, Gires O, Jeremias I. Cancer Cell. 2016 Dec 12;30(6):849-862. doi: 10.1016/j.ccell.2016.11.002. Epub 2016 Dec 1. PubMed 27916615.
Backbone
  Vector backbone: pCDH-EF1a-MCS-T2A-copGFP
  Backbone manufacturer: System Biosciences
  Backbone size w/o insert (bp): 7260
  Total vector size (bp): 8887
  Vector type: Mammalian Expression, Lentiviral
  Selectable markers: mKate; NGFR
Growth in bacteria
  Bacterial resistance: Ampicillin, 100 μg/mL
  Growth temperature: 37°C
  Growth strain: NEB Stable
  Copy number: High Copy
Gene/Insert 1
  Gene/Insert name: mKate
Gene/Insert 2
  Gene/Insert name: NGFR
Terms and licenses: Academic/Nonprofit Terms; Industry Terms: Not Available to Industry
How to cite: pCDH-EF1a-extGluc-mKate-NGFR was a gift from Irmela Jeremias (Addgene plasmid # 104831 ; http://n2t.net/addgene:104831 ; RRID:Addgene_104831)
